>Addgene plasmid #99803 | pHI-Sm-kin1 | addgene full sequence | sequence record 194779 | Addgene NGS Result
CAAAAAACCCCTCAAGACCCGTTTAGAGGCCCCAAGGGGTTATGCTAGGCGCGCCGGATCCTAATACGAC
TCACTATAGGGAGATTTAGGTGACACTATAGAAGTGACCTTGAACAAGTTGGAGCGTCTTTGCAATATTG
CCCGCCTTCATGAAATATTTACTAGGTATGAACTAAAAGAGTTCAGTCTCAGTGATGTTGGTTACAATAA
TTCCTTATGGCTTGCTGATCAAGCTATTTCTCGTATTTTACGATCTAATGAAGGTCCTTTCGGGACAAAT
ACACCTTTTATTACTCCACAACTAACTCGAAGTGATCCCGTGTATCGTGATGCTACAATTGTAGCTCAAA
AATTACTTGATCAGTTACAATGGCCTCTGTTATTTGCACAATTATACACGGAATTAGCACTTTTCAAAGT
TATCCAATCAAAAGAATTAGAGATCACTAGTTTTCCAGATGATTATGATAGTCGTATTTCGTTTTTCATT
ATTCGTTTGAATTTCATTGCAAATGAAACATTATATGAATTTTTCAACCGATTTGGTAAACTAGAAGAAA
CACATACATTACAGTTTACATTTATAAAAGATTGGTTGATTCGTTTAACTTTTCGTTCGATGAAACAGCT
ATTTCAACATGGAGATGTTCTTATTCCATTTCAGCGTTCCTTGATTGTTGATCTCGGGTTATCGTTGGCT
AGCATGAAAACAAGGTCTCCCTTTAGTGAGGGTTAATTCTCCCTATAGTGAGTCGTATTAGGATCCGGCG
CGCCTAGCATAACCCCTTGGGGCCTCTAAACGGGTCTTGAGGGGTTTTTTGACGCGTCGATTTCGGCCTA
TTGGTTAAAAAATGAGCTGATTTAACAAAAATTTAACGCGAATTTTAACAAAATTCAGGGCGCAAGGGCT
GCTAAAGGAAGCGGAACACGTAGAAAGCCAGTCCGCAGAAACGGTGCTGACCCCGGATGAATGTCAGCTA
CTGGGCTATCTGGACAAGGGAAAACGCAAGCGCAAAGAGAAAGCAGGTAGCTTGCAGTGGGCTTACATGG
CGATAGCTAGACTGGGCGGTTTTATGGACAGCAAGCGAACCGGAATTGCCAGCTGGGGCGCCCTCTGGTA
AGGTTGGGAAGCCCTGCAAAGTAAACTGGATGGCTTTCTTGCCGCCAATGATCTGATGGCGCAGGGGATC
AAGATCTGATCAAGAGACAGGATGAGGATCGTTTCGCATGATTGAACAAGATGGATTGCACGCAGGTTCT
CCGGCCGCTTGGGTGGAGAGGCTATTCGGCTATGACTGGGCACAACAGACAATCGGCTGCTCTGATGCCG
CCGTGTTCCGGCTGTCAGCGCAGGGGCGCCCGGTTCTTTTTGTCAAGACCGACCTGTCCGGTGCCCTGAA
TGAACTGCAGGACGAGGCAGCGCGGCTATCGTGGCTGGCCACGACGGGCGTTCCTTGCGCAGCTGTGCTC
GACGTTGTCACTGAAGCGGGAAGGGACTGGCTGCTATTGGGCGAAGTGCCGGGGCAGGATCTCCTGTCAT
CCCACCTTGCTCCTGCCGAGAAAGTATCCATCATGGCTGATGCAATGCGGCGGCTGCATACGCTTGATCC
GGCTACCTGCCCATTCGACCACCAAGCGAAACATCGCATCGAGCGAGCACGTACTCGGATGGAAGCCGGT
CTTGTCGATCAGGATGATCTGGACGAAGAGCATCAGGGGCTCGCGCCAGCCGAACTGTTCGCCAGGCTCA
AGGCGCGCATGCCCGACGGCGAGGATCTCGTCGTGACCCATGGCGATGCCTGCTTGCCGAATATCATGGT
GGAAAATGGCCGCTTTTCTGGATTCATCGACTGTGGCCGGCTGGGTGTGGCGGACCGCTATCAGGACATA
GCGTTGGCTACCCGTGATATTGCTGAAGAGCTTGGCGGCGAATGGGCTGACCGCTTCCTCGTGCTTTACG
GTATCGCCGCTCCCGATTCGCAGCGCATCGCCTTCTATCGCCTTCTTGACGAGTTCTTCTGAATTGAAAA
AGGAAGAGTATGAGTATTCAACATTTCCGTGTCGCCCTTATTCCCTTTTTTGCGGCATTTTGCCTTCCTG
TTTTTGCTCACCCAGAAACGCTGGTGAAAGTAAAAGATGCTGAAGATCAGTTGGGTGCACGAGTGGGTTA
CATCGAACTGGATCTCAACAGCGGTAAGATCCTTGAGAGTTTTCGCCCCGAAGAACGTTTTCCAATGATG
AGCACTTTTAAAGTTCTGCTATGTGGCGCGGTATTATCCCGTATTGACGCCGGGCAAGAGCAACTCGGTC
GCCGCATACACTATTCTCAGAATGACTTGGTTGAGTACTCACCAGTCACAGAAAAGCATCTTACGGATGG
CATGACAGTAAGAGAATTATGCAGTGCTGCCATAACCATGAGTGATAACACTGCGGCCAACTTACTTCTG
ACAACGATCGGAGGACCGAAGGAGCTAACCGCTTTTTTGCACAACATGGGGGATCATGTAACTCGCCTTG
ATCGTTGGGAACCGGAGCTGAATGAAGCCATACCAAACGACGAGCGTGACACCACGATGCCTGTAGCAAT
GGCAACAACGTTGCGCAAACTATTAACTGGCGAACTACTTACTCTAGCTTCCCGGCAACAATTAATAGAC
TGGATGGAGGCGGATAAAGTTGCAGGACCACTTCTGCGCTCGGCCCTTCCGGCTGGCTGGTTTATTGCTG
ATAAATCTGGAGCCGGTGAGCGTGGGTCTCGCGGTATCATTGCAGCACTGGGGCCAGATGGTAAGCCCTC
CCGTATCGTAGTTATCTACACGACGGGGAGCCAGGCAACTATGGATGAACGAAATAGACAGATCGCTGAG
ATAGGTGCCTCACTGATTAAGCATTGGTAACTGTCAGACCAAGTTTACTCATATATACTTTAGATTGATT
TAAAACTTCATTTTTAATTTAAAAGGATCTAGGTGAAGATCCTTTTTGATAATCTCATGACCAAAATCCC
TTAACGTGAGTTTTCGTTCCACTGAGCGTCAGACCCCGTAGAAAAGATCAAAGGATCTTCTTGAGATCCT
TTTTTTCTGCGCGTAATCTGCTGCTTGCAAACAAAAAAACCACCGCTACCAGCGGTGGTTTGTTTGCCGG
ATCAAGAGCTACCAACTCTTTTTCCGAAGGTAACTGGCTTCAGCAGAGCGCAGATACCAAATACTGTTCT
TCTAGTGTAGCCGTAGTTAGGCCACCACTTCAAGAACTCTGTAGCACCGCCTACATACCTCGCTCTGCTA
ATCCTGTTACCAGTGGCTGCTGCCAGTGGCGATAAGTCGTGTCTTACCGGGTTGGACTCAAGACGATAGT
TACCGGATAAGGCGCAGCGGTCGGGCTGAACGGGGGGTTCGTGCACACAGCCCAGCTTGGAGCGAACGAC
CTACACCGAACTGAGATACCTACAGCGTGAGCTATGAGAAAGCGCCACGCTTCCCGAAGGGAGAAAGGCG
GACAGGTATCCGGTAAGCGGCAGGGTCGGAACAGGAGAGCGCACGAGGGAGCTTCCAGGGGGAAACGCCT
GGTATCTTTATAGTCCTGTCGGGTTTCGCCACCTCTGACTTGAGCGTCGATTTTTGTGATGCTCGTCAGG
GGGGCGGAGCCTATGGAAAAACGCCAGCAACGCGGCCTTTTTACGGTTCCTGGCCTTTTGCTGGCCTTTT
GCTCACATGTTCTTTCCTGCGTTATCCCCTGATTCTGTGGATAACCGTATTACCGCCTTTGAGTGAGCTG
ATACCGCTCGCCGCAGCCGAACGACCGAGCGCAGCGAGTCAGTGAGCGAGGAAGCACGCGT
Features (pLannotate 1.2.2; 12 found; start..end, strand, type, name):
      1..48      -  terminator     T7 terminator: transcription terminator for bacteriophage T7 RNA polymerase
     62..80      +  promoter       T7 promoter: promoter for bacteriophage T7 RNA polymerase
     84..102     +  promoter       SP6 promoter: promoter for bacteriophage SP6 RNA polymerase
    720..738     -  promoter       T3 promoter: promoter for bacteriophage T3 RNA polymerase
    742..760     -  promoter       T7 promoter: promoter for bacteriophage T7 RNA polymerase
    774..821     +  terminator     T7 terminator: transcription terminator for bacteriophage T7 RNA polymerase
    828..894     +  rep_origin     M13 ori (fragment): M13 bacteriophage origin of replication; arrow indicates direction of (+) strand synthesis
    897..1196    +  CDS            tnpA (fragment): TN5P_ECOLX - Also known as tnp. Experimental evidence at protein level: Swiss-Prot protein existence level 1. Mediates transposition of transposon Tn5 by a 'cut and paste' mechanism. First, the monomeric transposase binds the 19 bp inverted DNA repeats flanking the transposon. Then, dimerization of the DNA- bound transposase creates a synaptic DNA complex. After nicking of the first DNA strand, excision of the transposon proceeds through a series of intermediates. The transposase then mediates the insertion of the transposon at a new site by strand transfer. The activity of the wild- type tran
   1228..2019    +  CDS            neo: KKA2_KLEPN - Also known as kan, nptII. Experimental evidence at protein level: Swiss-Prot protein existence level 1. Resistance to kanamycin, neomycin, paromomycin, ribostamycin, butirosin and gentamicin B. From Klebsiella pneumoniae.
   2023..2039    +  promoter       AmpR promoter (fragment): bla
   2040..2900    +  CDS            AmpR: β-lactamase; bla; confers resistance to ampicillin, carbenicillin, and related antibiotics
   3071..3659    +  rep_origin     ori: high-copy-number ColE1/pMB1/pBR322/pUC origin of replication
