[The description below was written by a language model from this plasmid's Addgene catalogue record and pLannotate feature annotations shown in this document.]
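Description:
pHI-Sm-kin1 is a small bacterial plasmid (about 3.8 kb) built on the pJC53.2 backbone and carrying a cDNA-derived fragment of the Schistosoma mansoni kinetochore associated protein 1 gene. Although it is catalogued as a bacterial expression vector, the depositor notes state that plasmids in this series were made for in vitro transcription and may not be suitable for overexpression. They also note that the insert was amplified from cDNA and may differ from reference sequences. The plasmid replicates in E. coli from a high-copy ColE1/pUC-type origin. The record lists kanamycin selection, consistent with the annotated neo (nptII) gene. The feature table also shows a complete β-lactamase (AmpR) coding sequence, a short M13 origin fragment and a remnant of the Tn5 transposase next to the kanamycin marker.

The insert itself is not annotated, but it presumably lies in the roughly 600 bp gap between two convergent sets of phage promoters. On one side are T7 and SP6 promoters facing inward, and on the other are T3 and T7 promoters on the opposite strand. Each flank is capped on its outer side by a T7 terminator that stops transcripts coming from the opposite T7 promoter. With this layout, SP6 or T3 polymerase can produce single-stranded sense or antisense RNA, for example as riboprobes. T7 polymerase can transcribe both strands to generate double-stranded RNA. The record does not name specific applications, the cloning sites used, or the insert orientation. It is therefore not stated which promoter yields the antisense strand.
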