Addgene plasmid #99803: pHI-Sm-kin1
Purpose: Expresses S. mansoni kinetochore associated protein 1
Depositing lab: Phillip Newmark.
Backbone
  Vector backbone: pJC53.2
  Vector type: Bacterial Expression
Growth in bacteria
  Bacterial resistance: Kanamycin, 50 μg/mL
  Growth temperature: 37°C
  Growth strain: DH5alpha
  Copy number: Unknown
Gene/Insert
  Gene/Insert name: kinetochore associated protein 1
  Cloning method: Restriction Enzyme; 5′ cloning site unknown (unknown if destroyed); 3′ cloning site unknown (unknown if destroyed)
Terms and licenses: Academic/Nonprofit Terms; Industry Terms: Not Available to Industry
Depositor comments: Addgene Note: These plasmids were generated for in vitro transcription and may not be suitable for overexpression studies. The inserts were amplified from cDNA and may differ from NCBI reference sequences.
How to cite: pHI-Sm-kin1 was a gift from Phillip Newmark (Addgene plasmid # 99803)
